>Addgene plasmid #122559 | pAd5-B6-deltaE3 | addgene full sequence | sequence record 331196 | Addgene NGS Result
GCCCCTGCAGCCGAATTATATTATTTTTGCCAAATAATTTTTAACAAAAGCTCTGAAGTCTTCTTCATTT
AAATTCTTAGATGATACTTCATCTGGAAAATTGTCCCAATTAGTAGCATCACGCTGTGAGTAAGTTCTAA
ACCATTTTTTTATTGTTGTATTATCTCTAATCTTACTACTCGATGAGTTTTCGGTATTATCTCTATTTTT
AACTTGGAGCAGGTTCCATTCATTGTTTTTTTCATCATAGTGAATAAAATCAACTGCTTTAACACTTGTG
CCTGAACACCATATCCATCCGGCGTAATACGACTCACTATAGGGAGAGCGGCCGCCAGATCTTCCGGATG
GCTCGAGTTTTTCAGCAAGATCTTCGAAGCGACGCAAACTAATGATGGCCGCAGTGCTCGTTACCGTGGA
GCTTGAGTGCATGCAGCGGTTCTTTGCTGACCCGGAGATGCAGCGCAAGCTAGAGGAAACATTGCACTAC
ACCTTTCGACAGGGCTACGTACGCCAGGCCTGCAAGATCTCCAACGTGGAGCTCTGCAACCTGGTCTCCT
ACCTTGGAATTTTGCACGAAAACCGCCTTGGGCAAAACGTGCTTCATTCCACGCTCAAGGGCGAGGCGCG
CCGCGACTACGTCCGCGACTGCGTTTACTTATTTCTATGCTACACCTGGCAGACGGCCATGGGCGTTTGG
CAGCAGTGCTTGGAGGAGTGCAACCTCAAGGAGCTGCAGAAACTGCTAAAGCAAAACTTGAAGGACCTAT
GGACGGCCTTCAACGAGCGCTCCGTGGCCGCGCACCTGGCGGACATCATTTTCCCCGAACGCCTGCTTAA
AACCCTGCAACAGGGTCTGCCAGACTTCACCAGTCAAAGCATGTTGCAGAACTTTAGGAACTTTATCCTA
GAGCGCTCAGGAATCTTGCCCGCCACCTGCTGTGCACTTCCTAGCGACTTTGTGCCCATTAAGTACCGCG
AATGCCCTCCGCCGCTTTGGGGCCACTGCTACCTTCTGCAGCTAGCCAACTACCTTGCCTACCACTCTGA
CATAATGGAAGACGTGAGCGGTGACGGTCTACTGGAGTGTCACTGTCGCTGCAACCTATGCACCCCGCAC
CGCTCCCTGGTTTGCAATTCGCAGCTGCTTAACGAAAGTCAAATTATCGGTACCTTTGAGCTGCAGGGTC
CCTCGCCTGACGAAAAGTCCGCGGCTCCGGGGTTGAAACTCACTCCGGGGCTGTGGACGTCGGCTTACCT
TCGCAAATTTGTACATGAGGACTACCACGCCCACGAGATTAGGTTCTACGAAGACCAATCCCGCCCGCCT
AATGCGGAGCTTACCGCCTGCGTCATTACCCAGGGCCACATTCTTGGCCAATTGCAAGCCATCAACAAAG
CCCGCCAAGAGTTTCTGCTACGAAAGGGACGGGGGGTTTACTTGGACCCCCAGTCCGGCGAGGAGCTCAA
CCCAATCCCCCCGCCGCCGCAGCCCTATCAGCAGCAGCCGCGGGCCCTTGCTTCCCAGGATGGCACCCAA
AAAGAAGCTGCAGCTGCCGCCGCCACCCACGGACGAGGAGGAATACTGGGACAGTCAGGCAGAGGAGGTT
TTGGACGAGGAGGAGGAGGACATGATGGAAGACTGGGAGAGCCTAGACGAGGAAGCTTCCGAGGTCGAAG
AGGTGTCAGACGAAACACCGTCACCCTCGGTCGCATTCCCCTCGCCGGCGCCCCAGAAATCGGCAACCGG
TTCCAGCATGGCTACAACCTCCGCTCCTCAGGCGCCGCCGGCACTGCCCGTTCGCCGACCCAACCGTAGA
TGGGACACCACTGGAACCAGGGCCGGTAAGTCCAAGCAGCCGCCGCCGTTAGCCCAAGAGCAACAACAGC
GCCAAGGCTACCGCTCATGGCGCGGGCACAAGAACGCCATAGTTGCTTGCTTGCAAGACTGTGGGGGCAA
CATCTCCTTCGCCCGCCGCTTTCTTCTCTACCATCACGGCGTGGCCTTCCCCCGTAACATCCTGCATTAC
TACCGTCATCTCTACAGCCCATACTGCACCGGCGGCAGCGGCAGCAACAGCAGCGGCCACACAGAAGCAA
AGGCGACCGGATAGCAAGACTCTGACAAAGCCCAAGAAATCCACAGCGGCGGCAGCAGCAGGAGGAGGAG
CGCTGCGTCTGGCGCCCAACGAACCCGTATCGACCCGCGAGCTTAGAAACAGGATTTTTCCCACTCTGTA
TGCTATATTTCAACAGAGCAGGGGCCAAGAACAAGAGCTGAAAATAAAAAACAGGTCTCTGCGATCCCTC
ACCCGCAGCTGCCTGTATCACAAAAGCGAAGATCAGCTTCGGCGCACGCTGGAAGACGCGGAGGCTCTCT
TCAGTAAATACTGCGCGCTGACTCTTAAGGACTAGTTTCGCGCCCTTTCTCAAATTTAAGCGCGAAAACT
ACGTCATCTCCAGCGGCCACACCCGGCGCCAGCACCTGTTGTCAGCGCCATTATGAGCAAGGAAATTCCC
ACGCCCTACATGTGGAGTTACCAGCCACAAATGGGACTTGCGGCTGGAGCTGCCCAAGACTACTCAACCC
GAATAAACTACATGAGCGCGGGACCCCACATGATATCCCGGGTCAACGGAATACGCGCCCACCGAAACCG
AATTCTCCTGGAACAGGCGGCTATTACCACCACACCTCGTAATAACCTTAATCCCCGTAGTTGGCCCGCT
GCCCTGGTGTACCAGGAAAGTCCCGCTCCCACCACTGTGGTACTTCCCAGAGACGCCCAGGCCGAAGTTC
AGATGACTAACTCAGGGGCGCAGCTTGCGGGCGGCTTTCGTCACAGGGTGCGGTCGCCCGGGCAGGGTAT
AACTCACCTGACAATCAGAGGGCGAGGTATTCAGCTCAACGACGAGTCGGTGAGCTCCTCGCTTGGTCTC
CGTCCGGACGGGACATTTCAGATCGGCGGCGCCGGCCGCTCTTCATTCACGCCTCGTCAGGCAATCCTAA
CTCTGCAGACCTCGTCCTCTGAGCCGCGCTCTGGAGGCATTGGAACTCTGCAATTTATTGAGGAGTTTGT
GCCATCGGTCTACTTTAACCCCTTCTCGGGACCTCCCGGCCACTATCCGGATCAATTTATTCCTAACTTT
GACGCGGTAAAGGACTCGGCGGACGGCTACGACTGAATCGGATCCGGTCTCAAAGATCTTATTCCCTTTA
ACTAATAAAAAAAAATAATAAAGCATCACTTACTTAAAATCAGTTAGCAAATTTCTGTCCAGTTTATTCA
GCATTCGAACATCTTTCTAGAAGATCTCCTACAATATTCTCAGCTGCCATGGAAAATCGATGTTCTTCTT
TTATTCTCTCAAGATTTTCAGGCTGTATATTAAAACTTATATTAAGAACTATGCTAACCACCTCATCAGG
AACCGTTGTAGGTGGCGTGGGTTTTCTTGGCAATCGACTCTCATGAAAACTACGAGCTAAATATTCAATA
TGTTCCTCTTGACCAACTTTATTCTGCATTTTTTTTGAACGAGGTTTAGAGCAAGCTTCAGGAAACTGAG
ACAGGAATTTTATTAAAAATTTAAATTTTGAAGAAAGTTCAGGGTTAATAGCATCCATTTTTTGCTTTGC
AAGTTCCTCAGCATTCTTAACAAAAGACGTCTCTTTTGACATGTTTAAAGTTTAAACCTCCTGTGTGAAA
TTATTATCCGCTCATAATTCCACACATTATACGAGCCGGAAGCATAAAGTGTAAAGCCTGGGGTGCCTAA
TGAGTGAGCTAACTCACATTAATTGCGTTGCGCTCACTGCCAATTGCTTTCCAGTCGGGAAACCTGTCGT
GCCAGCTGCATTAATGAATCGGCCAACGCGCGGGGAGAGGCGGTTTGCGTATTGGGCGCTCTTCCGCTTC
CTCGCTCACTGACTCGCTGCGCTCGGTCGTTCGGCTGCGGCGAGCGGTATCAGCTCACTCAAAGGCGGTA
ATACGGTTATCCACAGAATCAGGGGATAACGCAGGAAAGAACATGTGAGCAAAAGGCCAGCAAAAGGCCA
GGAACCGTAAAAAGGCCGCGTTGCTGGCGTTTTTCCATAGGCTCCGCCCCCCTGACGAGCATCACAAAAA
TCGACGCTCAAGTCAGAGGTGGCGAAACCCGACAGGACTATAAAGATACCAGGCGTTTCCCCCTGGAAGC
TCCCTCGTGCGCTCTCCTGTTCCGACCCTGCCGCTTACCGGATACCTGTCCGCCTTTCTCCCTTCGGGAA
GCGTGGCGCTTTCTCATAGCTCACGCTGTAGGTATCTCAGTTCGGTGTAGGTCGTTCGCTCCAAGCTGGG
CTGTGTGCACGAACCCCCCGTTCAGCCCGACCGCTGCGCCTTATCCGGTAACTATCGTCTTGAGTCCAAC
CCGGTAAGACACGACTTATCGCCACTGGCAGCAGCCACTGGTAACAGGATTAGCAGAGCGAGGTATGTAG
GCGGTGCTACAGAGTTCTTGAAGTGGTGGCCTAACTACGGCTACACTAGAAGAACAGTATTTGGTATCTG
CGCTCTGCTGAAGCCAGTTACCTTCGGAAAAAGAGTTGGTAGCTCTTGATCCGGCAAACAAACCACCGCT
GGTAGCGGTGGTTTTTTTGTTTGCAAGCAGCAGATTACGCGCAGAAAAAAAGGATCTCAAGAAGATCCTT
TGATCTTTTCTACGGGGTCTGACGCTCAGTGGAACGAAAACTCACGTTAAGGGATTTTGGTCATGAGATT
ATCAAAAAGGATCTTCACCTAGATCCTTTTAAATTAAAAATGAAGTTTTAAATCAATCTAAAGTATATAT
GAGTAAACTTGGTCTGACAGTTACCAATGCTTAATCAGTGAGGCACCTATCTCAGCGATCTGTCTATTTC
GTTCATCCATAGTTGCCTGACTCCCCGTCGTGTAGATAACTACGATACGGGAGGGCTTACCATCTGGCCC
CAGTGCTGCAATGATACCGCGAGACCCACGCTCACCGGCTCCAGATTTATCAGCAATAAACCAGCCAGCC
GGAAGGGCCGAGCGCAGAAGTGGTCCTGCAACTTTATCCGCCTCCATCCAGTCTATTAATTGTTGCCGGG
AAGCTAGAGTAAGTAGTTCGCCAGTTAATAGTTTGCGCAACGTTGTTGCCATTGCTACAGGCATCGTGGT
GTCACGCTCGTCGTTTGGTATGGCTTCATTCAGCTCCGGTTCCCAACGATCAAGGCGAGTTACATGATCC
CCCATGTTGTGCAAAAAAGCGGTTAGCTCCTTCGGTCCTCCGATCGTTGTCAGAAGTAAGTTGGCCGCAG
TGTTATCACTCATGGTTATGGCAGCACTGCATAATTCTCTTACTGTCATGCCATCCGTAAGATGCTTTTC
TGTGACTGGTGAGTACTCAACCAAGTCATTCTGAGAATAGTGTATGCGGCGACCGAGTTGCTCTTGCCCG
GCGTCAATACGGGATAATACCGCGCCACATAGCAGAACTTTAAAAGTGCTCATCATTGGAAAACGTTCTT
CGGGGCGAAAACTCTCAAGGATCTTACCGCTGTTGAGATCCAGTTCGATGTAACCCACTCGTGCACCCAA
CTGATCTTCAGCATCTTTTACTTTCACCAGCGTTTCTGGGTGAGCAAAAACAGGAAGGCAAAATGCCGCA
AAAAAGGGAATAAGGGCGACACGGAAATGTTGAATACTCATACTCTTCCTTTTTCAATATTATTGAAGCA
TTTATCAGGGTTATTGTCTCATGAGCGGATACATATTTGAATGTATTTAGAAAAATAAACAAATAGGGGT
TCCGCGCACATTTCCCCGAAAAGTGCCACCTGACGTCTAAGAAACCATTATTATCATGACATTAACCTAT
AAAAATAGGCGTATCACGAGGCC
Features (pLannotate 1.2.2; 11 found; start..end, strand, type, name):
    305..323     +  promoter       T7 promoter: promoter for bacteriophage T7 RNA polymerase
    380..1816    +  CDS            L4 (fragment): SHUT_ADE05 - Experimental evidence at protein level: Swiss-Prot protein existence level 1. Protein that inhibits host translation while promoting late viral translation by ribosome shunting. Blocks host cap-dependent translation by binding to eIF4G, displacing MKNK1 from cap initiation complexes and preventing EIF4E phosphorylation. Binds to the tripartite leader sequence of viral late mRNAs and recruits host eIF4G, PABPC1/poly-A binding protein and 40S ribosomes subunits on viral mRNAs, allowing ribosome shunting and efficient translation of late viral mRNAs even though conventional translati
   2029..2412    +  CDS            SF33K_ADE02 (fragment): Experimental evidence at protein level: Swiss-Prot protein existence level 1. Probably functions as the small terminase that is part of the molecular motor that translocates genomic DNA in empty capsid during DNA packaging. This motor is located at a unique vertex and comprises at least the IVa2 ATPase, the small terminase 33K and probably a portal. Forms a ring-like structure of about 17 nm in which genomic DNA is translocated into the capsid. Stimulates IVa2 ATPase activity in the presence of the viral genome. Once the DNA is packaged, the terminase detaches: the 33K protein is present in th
   2503..3183    +  CDS            L4: CAP8_ADE02 - Experimental evidence at protein level: Swiss-Prot protein existence level 1. [Hexon-linking protein-C]: Structural component of the virion that acts as a cement protein on the capsid interior and which glue the peripentonal hexons and group-of-nine hexons together. From Human adenovirus C serotype 2 (HAdV-2) (Human adenovirus 2).
   3302..3682    -  CDS            eco47IR (fragment): T2E7_ECOLX - Protein predicted: Swiss-Prot protein existence level 4. Recognizes the double-stranded sequence GGWCC and cleaves after G-1. From Escherichia coli.
   3735..3765    -  promoter       lac UV5 promoter: E. coli lac promoter with an "up" mutation
   3780..3801    -  protein_bind   CAP binding site: CAP binding activates transcription in the presence of cAMP. E. coli catabolite activator protein
   3826..3909    -  CDS            lacI (fragment): lac repressor; lacI; The lac repressor binds to the lac operator to inhibit transcription in E. coli. This inhibition can be relieved by adding lactose or isopropyl-β-D-thiogalactopyranoside (IPTG).
   4092..4680    -  rep_origin     ori: high-copy-number ColE1/pMB1/pBR322/pUC origin of replication
   4851..5711    -  CDS            AmpR: β-lactamase; bla; confers resistance to ampicillin, carbenicillin, and related antibiotics
   5712..5816    -  promoter       AmpR promoter: bla
