[The description below was written by a language model from this plasmid's Addgene catalogue record and pLannotate feature annotations shown in this document.]
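Description:
pAd5-B6-deltaE3 is a high-copy bacterial cloning plasmid, catalogued as a synthetic biology vector, that holds one segment ("block 6") of the human adenovirus 5 genome in modified form. It belongs to a set of plasmids designed for the seamless assembly of complete recombinant adenoviral genomes from smaller, easily handled pieces. The backbone is pJet1.2, a positive-selection cloning vector. It replicates in E. coli from a ColE1/pUC-type origin and is selected with ampicillin through the β-lactamase gene and its native promoter. The feature table also shows typical pJet1.2 elements: a T7 promoter beside the cloning site, and a lac UV5 promoter with CAP binding site driving the eco47IR restriction endonuclease gene. This gene appears only as a fragment, consistent with the insert interrupting the lethal gene, which is how the backbone selects for recombinant clones.

The insert is about 2.9 kb of adenoviral sequence. According to the record, adenovirus 5 coordinates 27859-30803 were replaced by a BamHI site, removing the E3 region. The insert name lists those deleted coordinates rather than the retained sequence. The annotated viral features all lie in the late L4 region upstream of E3: a fragment of the 100K shutoff protein, a fragment of the 33K protein, and the full hexon-linking protein VIII coding sequence. Some of these were matched to the closely related adenovirus 2 homologues. No mammalian promoter, reporter or transgene is annotated.

E3 is dispensable for adenoviral growth in culture, so its deletion is commonly used to free up packaging capacity. The record does not state what the introduced BamHI site is for, although it could serve as an insertion point. The plasmid would be substituted for the wild-type block 6 when building E3-deleted Ad5 vectors.
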