Addgene plasmid #122559: pAd5-B6-deltaE3
Purpose: Modified block 6, with deletion in E3
Depositing lab: Fred Bunz. Depositing organization: Johns Hopkins University and School of Medicine. Publication: Seamless assembly of recombinant adenoviral genomes from high-copy plasmids. Miciak JJ, Hirshberg J, Bunz F. PLoS One. 2018 Jun 27;13(6):e0199563. doi: 10.1371/journal.pone.0199563. eCollection 2018. PubMed 29949649.
Backbone
  Vector backbone: pJet1.2
  Backbone manufacturer: ThermoFisher Scientific
  Backbone size w/o insert (bp): 2988
  Total vector size (bp): 5908
  Vector type: Synthetic Biology
Growth in bacteria
  Bacterial resistance: Ampicillin, 100 μg/mL
  Growth temperature: 37°C
  Growth strain: DH5alpha
  Copy number: High Copy
Gene/Insert
  Gene/Insert name: Adenovirus 5 genomic region 27859-30803
  Species: Adenovirus 5
  Insert size (bp): 2914
  Mutation: Adenovirus sequences 27859-30803 replaced with BamHI site, resulting in deletion of E3
Terms and licenses: Academic/Nonprofit Terms; Industry Terms: Not Available to Industry
How to cite: pAd5-B6-deltaE3 was a gift from Fred Bunz (Addgene plasmid # 122559 ; http://n2t.net/addgene:122559 ; RRID:Addgene_122559)
